Addgene plasmid #170772: lacI-Ptac-lacO-BsaI-BsaI-IMBB4-pUC
Purpose: test plasmid for Golden Gate assembly, expresses lacI repressor
Depositing lab: Ichiro Matsumura. Depositing organization: Emory University. Publication: Golden Gate assembly of BioBrick-compliant parts using Type II restriction endonucleases. Matsumura I. Biotechniques. 2022 May;72(5):185-193. doi: 10.2144/btn-2021-0083. Epub 2022 Mar 8. PubMed 35255734.
Backbone
  Vector backbone: pUC
  Backbone manufacturer: pTwist
  Backbone size w/o insert (bp): 3
  Total vector size (bp): 3760
  Modifications to backbone: encodes promoter, ribosome binding site, lacI structural gene, tac promoter, lac operon, BsaI-EcoRV-BsaI multiple cloning site
Growth in bacteria
  Bacterial resistance: Ampicillin, 100 μg/mL
  Growth temperature: 37°C
  Growth strain: DH5alpha
  Copy number: High Copy
Gene/Insert
  Gene/Insert name: lacI
  Species: Synthetic
  Insert size (bp): 1082
  Promoter: lacI promoter
  Cloning method: Restriction Enzyme; 5′ cloning site MfeI (not destroyed); 3′ cloning site NsiI (not destroyed)
  Sequencing primers: 5′ part sequenced in different plasmid prior to subcloning; 3′ part sequenced in different plasmid prior to subcloning
Terms and licenses: Academic/Nonprofit Terms; Industry Terms: Not Available to Industry
Depositor comments: This plasmid was designed to test Golden Gate assembly protocols
How to cite: lacI-Ptac-lacO-BsaI-BsaI-IMBB4-pUC was a gift from Ichiro Matsumura (Addgene plasmid # 170772 ; http://n2t.net/addgene:170772 ; RRID:Addgene_170772)
