[The description below was written by a language model from this plasmid's Addgene catalogue record and pLannotate feature annotations shown in this document.]
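Description:
lacI-Ptac-lacO-BsaI-BsaI-IMBB4-pUC is a 3,760 bp high-copy bacterial plasmid built on a pUC-type backbone of pTwist origin and intended as a test substrate for Golden Gate assembly protocols. It is maintained in E. coli through a ColE1/pMB1-family pUC origin and selected with ampicillin via the β-lactamase gene driven by its own bla promoter. The annotation also picks up a short lacZα remnant, an attB1-like site and a fragment resembling a tet promoter; these look like backbone or spacer leftovers, and the record assigns them no function.

The functional cassette sits between a BioBrick prefix and a BioBrick suffix, in keeping with the BioBrick-compliant parts scheme for which the plasmid was designed. It begins with a synthetic lacI gene (about 1.08 kb), recorded as expressed from the lacI promoter with its own ribosome binding site and subcloned between retained MfeI and NsiI sites. Downstream lies a strong hybrid trp/lac promoter, described by the depositor as tac and annotated by the software as the closely related trc, followed immediately by a lac operator. After the operator comes a BsaI-EcoRV-BsaI cloning site, which is listed in the catalogue fields but not annotated in the feature table.

BsaI is a Type IIS enzyme that cuts outside its recognition sequence, so digestion releases the small stuffer and leaves defined overhangs for directional, seamless insertion of a part. An inserted coding sequence would therefore fall under the tac/lacO promoter. The plasmid-encoded LacI repressor would keep it off until lactose or IPTG relieves repression.
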