Features (pLannotate 1.2.2; 11 found; start..end, strand, type, name):
    689..713     -  protein_bind   attB1: mutant version of attB; recombination site for the Gateway® BP reaction BP Clonase™
    813..1673    -  CDS            AmpR: β-lactamase; bla; confers resistance to ampicillin, carbenicillin, and related antibiotics
   1674..1778    -  promoter       AmpR promoter: bla
   1865..1908    -  CDS            lacZα (fragment): LacZα fragment of β-galactosidase; lacZ fragment
   1973..1994    +  misc_feature   BioBrick prefix: BioBrick prefix for parts that do not start with "ATG"
   2014..3093    +  CDS            lacI: LACI_ECOLI - Experimental evidence at protein level: Swiss-Prot protein existence level 1. Repressor of the lactose operon. Binds allolactose as an inducer. From Escherichia coli (strain K12).
   3152..3169    +  promoter       tet promoter (fragment): E. coli promoter for tetracycline efflux protein gene
   3342..3371    +  promoter       trc promoter: strong E. coli promoter; hybrid between the trp and lac UV5 promoters
   3379..3395    +  protein_bind   lac operator: The lac repressor binds to the lac operator to inhibit transcription in E. coli. This inhibition can be relieved by adding lactose or isopropyl-β-D-thiogalactopyranoside (IPTG). lac repressor encoded by lacI
   3455..3475    +  misc_feature   BioBrick suffix: universal suffix for all parts
   3744..572     -  rep_origin     ori (across the origin): high-copy-number ColE1/pMB1/pBR322/pUC origin of replication
>Addgene plasmid #170772 | lacI-Ptac-lacO-BsaI-BsaI-IMBB4-pUC | addgene full sequence | sequence record 335359 | Addgene NGS Result
CCCCTGACGAGCATCACAAAAATCGACGCTCAAGTCAGAGGTGGCGAAACCCGACAGGACTATAAAGATA
CCAGGCGTTTCCCCCTGGAAGCTCCCTCGTGCGCTCTCCTGTTCCGACCCTGCCGCTTACCGGATACCTG
TCCGCCTTTCTCCCTTCGGGAAGCGTGGCGCTTTCTCATAGCTCACGCTGTAGGTATCTCAGTTCGGTGT
AGGTCGTTCGCTCCAAGCTGGGCTGTGTGCACGAACCCCCCGTTCAGCCCGACCGCTGCGCCTTATCCGG
TAACTATCGTCTTGAGTCCAACCCGGTAAGACACGACTTATCGCCACTGGCAGCAGCCACTGGTAACAGG
ATTAGCAGAGCGAGGTATGTAGGCGGTGCTACAGAGTTCTTGAAGTGGTGGCCTAACTACGGCTACACTA
GAAGAACAGTATTTGGTATCTGCGCTCTGCTGAAGCCAGTTACCTTCGGAAAAAGAGTTGGTAGCTCTTG
ATCCGGCAAACAAACCACCGCTGGTAGCGGTGGTTTTTTTGTTTGCAAGCAGCAGATTACGCGCAGAAAA
AAAGGATCTCAAGAAGATCCTTTGATCTTTTCTACGGGGTCTGACGCTCTATTCAACAAAGCCGCCGTCC
CGTCAAGTCAGCGTAAATGGGTAGGGGGCTTCAAATCGTCCTCGTGATACCAATTCGGAGCCTGCTTTTT
TGTACAAACTTGTTGATAATGGCAATTCAAGGATCTTCACCTAGATCCTTTTAAATTAAAAATGAAGTTT
TAAATCAATCTAAAGTATATATGAGTAAACTTGGTCTGACAGTTACCAATGCTTAATCAGTGAGGCACCT
ATCTCAGCGATCTGTCTATTTCGTTCATCCATAGTTGCCTGACTCCCCGTCGTGTAGATAACTACGATAC
GGGAGGGCTTACCATCTGGCCCCAGTGCTGCAATGATACCGCGAGAGCCACGCTCACCGGCTCCAGATTT
ATCAGCAATAAACCAGCCAGCCGGAAGGGCCGAGCGCAGAAGTGGTCCTGCAACTTTATCCGCCTCCATC
CAGTCTATTAATTGTTGCCGGGAAGCTAGAGTAAGTAGTTCGCCAGTTAATAGTTTGCGCAACGTTGTTG
CCATTGCTACAGGCATCGTGGTGTCACGCTCGTCGTTTGGTATGGCTTCATTCAGCTCCGGTTCCCAACG
ATCAAGGCGAGTTACATGATCCCCCATGTTGTGCAAAAAAGCGGTTAGCTCCTTCGGTCCTCCGATCGTT
GTCAGAAGTAAGTTGGCCGCAGTGTTATCACTCATGGTTATGGCAGCACTGCATAATTCTCTTACTGTCA
TGCCATCCGTAAGATGCTTTTCTGTGACTGGTGAGTACTCAACCAAGTCATTCTGAGAATAGTGTATGCG
GCGACCGAGTTGCTCTTGCCCGGCGTCAATACGGGATAATACCGCGCCACATAGCAGAACTTTAAAAGTG
CTCATCATTGGAAAACGTTCTTCGGGGCGAAAACTCTCAAGGATCTTACCGCTGTTGAGATCCAGTTCGA
TGTAACCCACTCGTGCACCCAACTGATCTTCAGCATCTTTTACTTTCACCAGCGTTTCTGGGTGAGCAAA
AACAGGAAGGCAAAATGCCGCAAAAAAGGGAATAAGGGCGACACGGAAATGTTGAATACTCATACTCTTC
CTTTTTCAATATTATTGAAGCATTTATCAGGGTTATTGTCTCATGAGCGGATACATATTTGAATGTATTT
AGAAAAATAAACAAATAGGGGTTCCGCGCACATTTCCCCGAAAAGTGCCAGATACCTGAAACAAAACCCA
TCGTACGGCCAAGGAAGTCTCCAATAACTGTGATCCACCACAAGCGCCAGGGTTTTCCCAGTCACGACGT
TGTAAAACGACGGCCAGTCATGCATAATCCGCACGCATCTGGAATAAGGAAGTGCCATTCCGCCTGACCT
CAATTGACGCGTGAATTCGCGGCCGCTTCTAGAGTACTTAGAGGAAATAAATCATGAAACCAGTAACGTT
ATACGATGTCGCAGAGTATGCCGGTGTCTCTTATCAGACCGTTTCCCGCGTGGTGAACCAGGCCAGCCAC
GTTTCTGCGAAAACGCGGGAAAAAGTGGAAGCGGCGATGGCGGAGCTGAATTACATTCCCAACCGCGTGG
CACAACAACTGGCGGGCAAACAGTCGTTGCTGATTGGCGTTGCCACCTCCAGTCTGGCCCTGCACGCGCC
GTCGCAAATTGTCGCGGCGATTAAATCTCGCGCCGATCAACTGGGTGCCAGCGTGGTGGTGTCGATGGTA
GAACGAAGCGGCGTCGAAGCCTGTAAAGCGGCGGTGCACAATCTTCTCGCGCAACGCGTCAGTGGGCTGA
TCATTAACTATCCGCTGGATGACCAGGATGCCATTGCTGTGGAAGCTGCCTGCACTAATGTTCCGGCGTT
ATTTCTTGATGTCTCTGACCAGACACCCATCAACAGTATTATTTTCTCCCATGAAGACGGTACGCGACTG
GGCGTGGAGCATCTGGTCGCATTGGGTCACCAGCAAATCGCGCTGTTAGCGGGTCCATTAAGTTCTGTCT
CGGCGCGTCTGCGTCTGGCTGGCTGGCATAAATATCTCACTCGCAATCAAATTCAGCCGATAGCGGAACG
GGAAGGCGACTGGAGTGCCATGTCCGGTTTTCAACAAACCATGCAAATGCTGAATGAGGGCATCGTTCCC
ACTGCGATGCTGGTTGCCAACGATCAGATGGCGCTGGGCGCAATGCGCGCCATTACCGAGTCCGGGCTGC
GCGTTGGTGCGGATATTTCGGTAGTGGGATACGACGATACCGAAGACAGCTCATGTTATATCCCGCCGTT
AACCACCATCAAACAGGATTTTCGCCTGCTGGGGCAAACCAGCGTGGACCGCTTGCTGCAACTCTCTCAG
GGCCAGGCGGTGAAGGGCAATCAGCTGTTGCCCGTCTCACTGGTGAAAAGAAAAACCACCCTGGCGCCCA
ATACGCAAACCGCCTCTCCCCGCGCGTTGGCCGATTCATTAATGCAGCTGGCACGACAGGTTTCCCGACT
GGAAAGCGGGCAGTGATTGAGATAAAAATGCCAGCCGATCGGGCTGGCATTTTGCCTTTAGTACTAGAGG
TTTGACAGCTTATCATCGACTGCACGGTGCACCAATGCTTCTGGCGTCAGGCAGCCATCGGAAGCTGTGG
TATGGCTGTGCAGGTCGTAAATCACTGCATAATTCGTGTCGCTCAAGGCGCACTCCCGTTCTGGATAATG
TTTTTTGCGCCGACATCATAACGGTTCTGGCAAATATTCTGAAATGAGCTGTTGACAATTAATCATCCGG
CTCGTATAATGTGTGGAATTGTGAGCGGATAACAATTTCACACTACTAGATAAGGAGGTATCATATGGGA
GACCGATATCGGTCTCATGGTTGATACTAGTAGCGGCCGCTGCAGCTCGAGGTCGACCAGCTCATGCATA
GGCTAGGTGGAGGCTCAGTGATGATAAGTCTGCGATGGTGGATGCATGTGTCATGGTCATAGCTGTTTCC
TGTGTGAAATTGTTATCCGCTCAGAGGGCACAATCCTATTCCGCGCTATCCGACAATCTCCAAGACATTA
GGTGGAGTTCAGTTCGGCGTATGGCATATGTCGCTGGAAAGAACATGTGAGCAAAAGGCCAGCAAAAGGC
CAGGAACCGTAAAAAGGCCGCGTTGCTGGCGTTTTTCCATAGGCTCCGCC
